>Addgene plasmid #91837 | pGL4.23-IL2RA CaRE1 (plus strand) | addgene full sequence | sequence record 179915 | Addgene NGS Result
GGCCTAACTGGCCGGTACCTGAGATAATTTACACTAAAACCCCTGGCACACGGTTGGCAGTAGTTCTCCC
CGACTCTCCTAGGAATGTTTTTCCTCTGTGCTGAGCTGTTGTCACTGCTCTTTGCAACACTTTTGCTCCA
CGGAGGGGGAGGATGTAACTTGAAAGGGTTACTAATCCCTCGAAACCCTCAGATCACAGATAAACTCATT
TCCCGATCATGCCACGTAAGCCAATGATCTGGCTTTGATAACCTGATCACACGTTGGGGACCACATTAAG
GTTGCCACTCAAAGCTGTACTCCTGTTCAAAGCGTTGGAGCAAGGTTTGCTGTTCTGCCCCTGTTCTCTG
GGGATAGCACTAAAGGGCACAACGGAAAGGATAACAGTGCCCCAAGGAGGCATCACTCACAGATGAAGCT
CTTGGCCTCACTGGCTGAAGAGTGGGAACCTCCCAGCTGGGAAAGGATAAAAGGTACCTGAGCTCGCTAG
CCTCGAGGATATCAAGATCTGGCCTCGGCGGCCAAGCTTAGACACTAGAGGGTATATAATGGAAGCTCGA
CTTCCAGCTTGGCAATCCGGTACTGTTGGTAAAGCCACCATGGAAGATGCCAAAAACATTAAGAAGGGCC
CAGCGCCATTCTACCCACTCGAAGACGGGACCGCCGGCGAGCAGCTGCACAAAGCCATGAAGCGCTACGC
CCTGGTGCCCGGCACCATCGCCTTTACCGACGCACATATCGAGGTGGACATTACCTACGCCGAGTACTTC
GAGATGAGCGTTCGGCTGGCAGAAGCTATGAAGCGCTATGGGCTGAATACAAACCATCGGATCGTGGTGT
GCAGCGAGAATAGCTTGCAGTTCTTCATGCCCGTGTTGGGTGCCCTGTTCATCGGTGTGGCTGTGGCCCC
AGCTAACGACATCTACAACGAGCGCGAGCTGCTGAACAGCATGGGCATCAGCCAGCCCACCGTCGTATTC
GTGAGCAAGAAAGGGCTGCAAAAGATCCTCAACGTGCAAAAGAAGCTACCGATCATACAAAAGATCATCA
TCATGGATAGCAAGACCGACTACCAGGGCTTCCAAAGCATGTACACCTTCGTGACTTCCCATTTGCCACC
CGGCTTCAACGAGTACGACTTCGTGCCCGAGAGCTTCGACCGGGACAAAACCATCGCCCTGATCATGAAC
AGTAGTGGCAGTACCGGATTGCCCAAGGGCGTAGCCCTACCGCACCGCACCGCTTGTGTCCGATTCAGTC
ATGCCCGCGACCCCATCTTCGGCAACCAGATCATCCCCGACACCGCTATCCTCAGCGTGGTGCCATTTCA
CCACGGCTTCGGCATGTTCACCACGCTGGGCTACTTGATCTGCGGCTTTCGGGTCGTGCTCATGTACCGC
TTCGAGGAGGAGCTATTCTTGCGCAGCTTGCAAGACTATAAGATTCAATCTGCCCTGCTGGTGCCCACAC
TATTTAGCTTCTTCGCTAAGAGCACTCTCATCGACAAGTACGACCTAAGCAACTTGCACGAGATCGCCAG
CGGCGGGGCGCCGCTCAGCAAGGAGGTAGGTGAGGCCGTGGCCAAACGCTTCCACCTACCAGGCATCCGC
CAGGGCTACGGCCTGACAGAAACAACCAGCGCCATTCTGATCACCCCCGAAGGGGACGACAAGCCTGGCG
CAGTAGGCAAGGTGGTGCCCTTCTTCGAGGCTAAGGTGGTGGACTTGGACACCGGTAAGACACTGGGTGT
GAACCAGCGCGGCGAGCTGTGCGTCCGTGGCCCCATGATCATGAGCGGCTACGTTAACAACCCCGAGGCT
ACAAACGCTCTCATCGACAAGGACGGCTGGCTGCACAGCGGCGACATCGCCTACTGGGACGAGGACGAGC
ACTTCTTCATCGTGGACCGGCTGAAGAGCCTGATCAAATACAAGGGCTACCAGGTAGCCCCAGCCGAACT
GGAGAGCATCCTGCTGCAACACCCCAACATCTTCGACGCCGGGGTCGCCGGCCTGCCCGACGACGATGCC
GGCGAGCTGCCCGCCGCAGTCGTCGTGCTGGAACACGGTAAAACCATGACCGAGAAGGAGATCGTGGACT
ATGTGGCCAGCCAGGTTACAACCGCCAAGAAGCTGCGCGGTGGTGTTGTGTTCGTGGACGAGGTGCCTAA
AGGACTGACCGGCAAGTTGGACGCCCGCAAGATCCGCGAGATTCTCATTAAGGCCAAGAAGGGCGGCAAG
ATCGCCGTGTAATAATTCTAGAGTCGGGGCGGCCGGCCGCTTCGAGCAGACATGATAAGATACATTGATG
AGTTTGGACAAACCACAACTAGAATGCAGTGAAAAAAATGCTTTATTTGTGAAATTTGTGATGCTATTGC
TTTATTTGTAACCATTATAAGCTGCAATAAACAAGTTAACAACAACAATTGCATTCATTTTATGTTTCAG
GTTCAGGGGGAGGTGTGGGAGGTTTTTTAAAGCAAGTAAAACCTCTACAAATGTGGTAAAATCGATAAGG
ATCCGTCGACCGATGCCCTTGAGAGCCTTCAACCCAGTCAGCTCCTTCCGGTGGGCGCGGGGCATGACTA
TCGTCGCCGCACTTATGACTGTCTTCTTTATCATGCAACTCGTAGGACAGGTGCCGGCAGCGCTCTTCCG
CTTCCTCGCTCACTGACTCGCTGCGCTCGGTCGTTCGGCTGCGGCGAGCGGTATCAGCTCACTCAAAGGC
GGTAATACGGTTATCCACAGAATCAGGGGATAACGCAGGAAAGAACATGTGAGCAAAAGGCCAGCAAAAG
GCCAGGAACCGTAAAAAGGCCGCGTTGCTGGCGTTTTTCCATAGGCTCCGCCCCCCTGACGAGCATCACA
AAAATCGACGCTCAAGTCAGAGGTGGCGAAACCCGACAGGACTATAAAGATACCAGGCGTTTCCCCCTGG
AAGCTCCCTCGTGCGCTCTCCTGTTCCGACCCTGCCGCTTACCGGATACCTGTCCGCCTTTCTCCCTTCG
GGAAGCGTGGCGCTTTCTCATAGCTCACGCTGTAGGTATCTCAGTTCGGTGTAGGTCGTTCGCTCCAAGC
TGGGCTGTGTGCACGAACCCCCCGTTCAGCCCGACCGCTGCGCCTTATCCGGTAACTATCGTCTTGAGTC
CAACCCGGTAAGACACGACTTATCGCCACTGGCAGCAGCCACTGGTAACAGGATTAGCAGAGCGAGGTAT
GTAGGCGGTGCTACAGAGTTCTTGAAGTGGTGGCCTAACTACGGCTACACTAGAAGAACAGTATTTGGTA
TCTGCGCTCTGCTGAAGCCAGTTACCTTCGGAAAAAGAGTTGGTAGCTCTTGATCCGGCAAACAAACCAC
CGCTGGTAGCGGTGGTTTTTTTGTTTGCAAGCAGCAGATTACGCGCAGAAAAAAAGGATCTCAAGAAGAT
CCTTTGATCTTTTCTACGGGGTCTGACGCTCAGTGGAACGAAAACTCACGTTAAGGGATTTTGGTCATGA
GATTATCAAAAAGGATCTTCACCTAGATCCTTTTAAATTAAAAATGAAGTTTTAAATCAATCTAAAGTAT
ATATGAGTAAACTTGGTCTGACAGCGGCCGCAAATGCTAAACCACTGCAGTGGTTACCAGTGCTTGATCA
GTGAGGCACCGATCTCAGCGATCTGCCTATTTCGTTCGTCCATAGTGGCCTGACTCCCCGTCGTGTAGAT
CACTACGATTCGTGAGGGCTTACCATCAGGCCCCAGCGCAGCAATGATGCCGCGAGAGCCGCGTTCACCG
GCCCCCGATTTGTCAGCAATGAACCAGCCAGCAGGGAGGGCCGAGCGAAGAAGTGGTCCTGCTACTTTGT
CCGCCTCCATCCAGTCTATGAGCTGCTGTCGTGATGCTAGAGTAAGAAGTTCGCCAGTGAGTAGTTTCCG
AAGAGTTGTGGCCATTGCTACTGGCATCGTGGTATCACGCTCGTCGTTCGGTATGGCTTCGTTCAACTCT
GGTTCCCAGCGGTCAAGCCGGGTCACATGATCACCCATATTATGAAGAAATGCAGTCAGCTCCTTAGGGC
CTCCGATCGTTGTCAGAAGTAAGTTGGCCGCGGTGTTGTCGCTCATGGTAATGGCAGCACTACACAATTC
TCTTACCGTCATGCCATCCGTAAGATGCTTTTCCGTGACCGGCGAGTACTCAACCAAGTCGTTTTGTGAG
TAGTGTATACGGCGACCAAGCTGCTCTTGCCCGGCGTCTATACGGGACAACACCGCGCCACATAGCAGTA
CTTTGAAAGTGCTCATCATCGGGAATCGTTCTTCGGGGCGGAAAGACTCAAGGATCTTGCCGCTATTGAG
ATCCAGTTCGATATAGCCCACTCTTGCACCCAGTTGATCTTCAGCATCTTTTACTTTCACCAGCGTTTCG
GGGTGTGCAAAAACAGGCAAGCAAAATGCCGCAAAGAAGGGAATGAGTGCGACACGAAAATGTTGGATGC
TCATACTCGTCCTTTTTCAATATTATTGAAGCATTTATCAGGGTTACTAGTACGTCTCTCAAGGATAAGT
AAGTAATATTAAGGTACGGGAGGTATTGGACAGGCCGCAATAAAATATCTTTATTTTCATTACATCTGTG
TGTTGGTTTTTTGTGTGAATCGATAGTACTAACATACGCTCTCCATCAAAACAAAACGAAACAAAACAAA
CTAGCAAAATAGGCTGTCCCCAGTGCAAGTGCAGGTGCCAGAACATTTCTCT
Features (pLannotate 1.2.2; 10 found; start..end, strand, type, name):
    536..567     +  promoter       minP: minimal TATA-box promoter with low basal activity
    600..2252    +  CDS            luciferase: firefly luciferase synthetic luc2 version of the luciferase gene
   2296..2417    -  polyA_signal   SV40 poly(A) signal: SV40 polyadenylation signal
   2440..2508    -  CDS            large T antigen (fragment): large T antigen from SV40 (simian virus 40)
   2524..2656    +  CDS            TcR (fragment): tetracycline efflux protein; tet; confers resistance to tetracycline
   2836..3424    -  rep_origin     ori: high-copy-number ColE1/pMB1/pBR322/pUC origin of replication
   3624..4484    -  CDS            AmpR: β-lactamase confers resistance to ampicillin, carbenicillin, and related antibiotics
   4485..4526    -  promoter       AmpR promoter (fragment): bla
   4589..4637    +  polyA_signal   poly(A) signal: synthetic polyadenylation signal
   4651..4742    +  misc_feature   pause site: RNA polymerase II transcriptional pause signal from the human α2 globin gene
