[The description below was written by a language model from this plasmid's Addgene catalogue record and pLannotate feature annotations shown in this document.]
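Description:
pGL4.23-IL2RA CaRE1 (plus strand) is a firefly luciferase reporter plasmid built on the Promega pGL4.23 backbone and intended for transient transfection into mammalian cells to test enhancer activity. It is propagated in E. coli as a high-copy plasmid through a ColE1/pUC-type origin and selected with ampicillin via the β-lactamase (AmpR) gene. The sequenced construct is 4,742 nt, consistent with the 4,283 bp backbone plus the insert.

The insert is a 453 bp human genomic fragment from the IL2RA (CD25) locus, designated CaRE1, recorded as a perfect match to the reference sequence. It was derived from a synthetic gBlock and cloned into a KpnI site, which is retained on both sides. Because a single enzyme was used, the fragment could enter in either direction, and this version carries it in the plus-strand orientation. The insert is not annotated in the feature table, but the unannotated region upstream of the minimal promoter is where it would lie. Downstream sits minP, a minimal TATA-box promoter with low basal activity, driving the synthetic luc2 firefly luciferase coding sequence, which is terminated by an SV40 poly(A) signal. A synthetic poly(A) signal and an RNA polymerase II transcriptional pause site from the human α2 globin gene lie upstream of the cloning region and reduce read-through transcription from the backbone, keeping background low. The short large T antigen and TcR matches are fragment annotations of backbone sequence, not functional genes.

Because minP alone gives little expression, luciferase output reports the ability of the CaRE1 element to enhance transcription. The associated study concerned stimulation-responsive immune enhancers found by CRISPR activation.
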