Addgene plasmid #91837: pGL4.23-IL2RA CaRE1 (plus strand)
Purpose: Luciferase reporter for IL2RA enhancer (IGI-P0614)
Depositing lab: Jacob Corn. Depositing organization: University of California, Berkeley. Publication: Discovery of stimulation-responsive immune enhancers with CRISPR activation. Simeonov DR, Gowen BG, Boontanrart M, Roth TL, Gagnon JD, Mumbach MR, Satpathy AT, Lee Y, Bray NL, Chan AY, Lituiev DS, Nguyen ML, Gate RE, Subramaniam M, Li Z, Woo JM, Mitros T, Ray GJ, Curie GL, Naddaf N, Chu JS, Ma H, Boyer E, Van Gool F, Huang H, Liu R, Tobin VR, Schumann K, Daly MJ, Farh KK, Ansel KM, Ye CJ, Greenleaf WJ, Anderson MS, Bluestone JA, Chang HY, Corn JE, Marson A. Nature. 2017 Sep 7;549(7670):111-115. doi: 10.1038/nature23875. Epub 2017 Aug 30. PubMed 28854172.
Backbone
  Vector backbone: pGL4.23
  Backbone manufacturer: Promega
  Backbone size w/o insert (bp): 4283
  Vector type: Mammalian Expression, Luciferase
Growth in bacteria
  Bacterial resistance: Ampicillin, 100 μg/mL
  Growth temperature: 37°C
  Growth strain: DH5alpha
  Copy number: High Copy
Gene/Insert
  Gene/Insert name: IL2RA CaRE1 (plus strand)
  Species: H. sapiens (human)
  Insert size (bp): 453
  Mutation: Perfect match to reference sequence
  Entrez Gene: IL2RA (a.k.a. CD25, IDDM10, IL2R, IMD41, TCGFR, p55)
  Cloning method: Restriction Enzyme; 5′ cloning site KpnI (not destroyed); 3′ cloning site KpnI (not destroyed)
Terms and licenses: Academic/Nonprofit Terms; Industry Terms: Not Available to Industry
Depositor comments: Cloned from gBlock
How to cite: pGL4.23-IL2RA CaRE1 (plus strand) was a gift from Jacob Corn (Addgene plasmid # 91837 ; http://n2t.net/addgene:91837 ; RRID:Addgene_91837)
